>Addgene plasmid #239871 | LLP949 | addgene full sequence | sequence record 490729 | Addgene NGS Result
TGTTTGAACGATCCTCGAGTTACACGGCGATCTTTCCGCCCTTCTTGGCCTTTATGAGGATCTCTCTGAT
TTTTCTTGCGTCGAGTTTTCCGGTAAGACCTTTCGGTACTTCGTCCACAAACACAACTCCTCCGCGCAAC
TTTTTCGCGGTTGTTACTTGACTGGCGACGTAATCCACGATCTCTTTTTCCGTCATCGTCTTTCCGTGCT
CCAAAACAACAACGGCGGCGGGAAGTTCACCGGCGTCATCGTCGGGAAGACCTGCGACACCTGCGTCGAA
GATGTTGGGGTGTTGGAGCAAGATGGATTCCAATTCAGCGGGAGCCACCTGATAGCCTTTGTACTTAATC
AGAGACTTCAGGCGGTCAACGATGAAGAAGTGTTCGTCTTCGTCCCAGTAAGCTATGTCTCCAGAATGTA
GCCATCCATCCTTGTCAATCAAGGCGTTGGTCGCTTCCGGATTGTTTACATAACCGGACATAATCATAGG
ACCTCTCACACACAGTTCGCCTCTTTGATTAACGCCCAGCGTTTTCCCGGTATCCAGATCCACAACCTTC
GCTTCAAAAAATGGAACAACTTTACCGACCGCGCCCGGTTTATCATCCCCCTCGGGTGTAATCAGAATAG
CTGATGTAGTCTCAGTGAGCCCATATCCTTGCCTGATACCTGGCAGATGGAACCTCTTGGCAACCGCTTC
CCCGACTTCCTTAGAGAGGGGAGCGCCACCAGAAGCAATTTCGTGTAAATTAGATAAATCGTATTTGTCA
ATCAGAGTGCTTTTGGCGAAGAAGGAGAATAGGGTTGGCACCAGCAGCGCACTTTGAATCTTGTAATCCT
GAAGGCTCCTCAGAAACAGCTCTTCTTCAAATCTATACATTAAGACGACTCGAAATCCACATATCAAATA
TCCGAGTGTAGTAAACATTCCAAAACCGTGATGGAATGGAACAACACTTAAAATCGCAGTATCCGGAATG
ATTTGATTGCCAAAAATAGGATCTCTGGCATGCGAGAATCTCACGCAGGCAGTTCTATGAGGCAGAGCGA
CACCTTTAGGCAGACCAGTAGATCCAGAGGAGTTCATGATCAGTGCAATTGTCTTGTCCCTATCGAAGGA
CTCTGGCACAAAATCGTATTCATTAAAACCGGGAGGTAGATGAGATGTGACGAACGTGTACATCGACTGA
AATCCCTGGTAATCCGTTTTAGAATCCATGATAATAATTTTTTGGATGATTGGGAGCTTTTTTTGCACGT
TCAAAATTTTTTGCAACCCCTTTTTGGAAACGAACACCACGGTAGGCTGCGAAATGCCCATACTGTTGAG
CAATTCACGTTCATTATAAATGTCGTTCGCGGGCGCAACTGCAACTCCGATAAATAACGCGCCCAACACC
GGCATAAAGAATTGAAGAGAGTTTTCACTGCATACGACGATTCTGTGATTTGTATTCAGCCCATATCGTT
TCATAGCTTCTGCCAACCGAACGGACATTTCGAAGTACTCAGCGTAAGTGATGTCCACCTCGATATGTGC
ATCTGTAAAAGCAATTGTTCCAGGAACCAGGGCGTATCTCTTCATAGCCTGCACATCAACAAATTTTGGT
CATATATTAGAAAAGTTATAAATTAAAATATACACACTTATAAACTACAGAAAAGCAATTGCTATATACT
ACATTCTTTTATTTTGAAAAAAATATTTGAAATATTATATTACTACTAATTAATGATAATTATTATATAT
ATATCAAAGGTAGAAGCAGAAACTTACCTTATGCAGTTGCTCTCCAGCGGTTCCATCTTCCAGCGGATAG
AATGGCGCCGGGCCTTTCTTTATGTTTTTGGCGTCTTCCATCCATGGACTCTAATTGGATACCGAGGGGA
ATTTATGGAACGTCAGTGGAGCATTTTTGACAAGAAATATTTGCTAGCTGATAGTGACCTTAGGCGACTT
TTGAACGCGCAATAATGGTTTCTGACGTATGTGCTTAGCTCATTAAACTCCAGAAACCCGCGGCTCAGTG
GCTCCTTCAACGTTGCGGTTCTCTAGAGAGCGCTAGAGAAATGTTCTGGCACCTGCACTTGCACTGGGGA
CAGCCTATTTTGCTAGTTTGTTTTGTTTCGTTTTGTTTTGATGGAGAGCGTATGTTAGTACTATCGATTC
ACACAAAAAACCAACACACAGATGTAATGAAAATAAAGATATTTTATTACTAGTAGGTCACTGGATTTTG
GTTTTAGGAATTAGAAATTTTATTGATAGAAGTATTTTACAAATACAAATACATACTAAGGGTTTCTTAT
ATGCTCAACACATGAGCGAAACCCTATAAGAACCCTAATTCCCTTATCTGGGAACTACTCACACATTATT
CTGGAGAAAAATAGAGAGAGATAGATTTGTAGAGAGAGACTGGTGATTTTTGCGGACTCTAGCATGGCCG
GGTACCTTAAGAACCAACACAACCTGGCGTTTCCACTGTGCATACCTCAGACTGGGAGCTTGTTGACGTT
ACTTCAGAAGCATCAGATCGAGAACCCTGCTCGTTTTTGAGCACTCTTTCAACAAAAGACTTAATATACT
TTCCCATCTCATCAGGAGCATCTTCTTGTGAGAAATGCAATCCTTTCACCTTAACGAACTCGGTGTTTGG
AAATTTCTTTGCACCTTCAACTATAGCATTACTGAAAAATCCTGGATCTGACTCGATGAACATCTTAGGC
AAATCATCTGATGCCCTAAGGTAAGCGTTATAATTTCTCACGATCTGCACAACATCAGGTTTACCTCCCT
TAACTAATGGTATTTCCCTAGGCCAACTGAGTGTTGGCCTTCTAACCTCTCCTTTTTCCTTGAAAGGTTC
GAGATATGCAGCAAACTCTTCTGGTTCCAATTTTCTCATAATCTTTGAAGGAAGCATAGTTTCCACGAAA
AAGTTATTTTCGAGAACCATCTTTTCTCCCTCTTCAGACTTGATCAAAGCAATATCCTCTTCAATATCTG
GCCACTCATCCCAAGATTCTATCACATCCACAACACTCTCTGCATGAACTATAGCTTTGATCTTATCTTG
GTGTTCGTATGAGTAATGGAATGCCAAGCAAGCACCCCAATCGTGTCCAACGAAAATAATCTTCTTAGGT
AAGTTGAGAAGTTCGAACCAAGCTGTGAGGTACTTATAATGATCCAAAAGTCTGTAAGAACCATTTCCAG
ATTTACCAGACTTTCCCATTCCGATAAGATCTGGGATAATACACCTAGCCACTGGTTCAATGTGAGGCAC
AACATGTCTCCACAAATATGAAGATGCAGCGTTTCCGTGAAGAAAGATAACTGCATTCTCAGCGTGCTTT
TCTGAATCGTAGTAATTAATGAAAGAATCAAGCACGTTCATCTGTTTACATCTTGCCCACCATTGTGGAC
CAGTTATCATTCTTTTTCTCTGCACATCAACAAATTTTGGTCATATATTAGAAAAGTTATAAATTAAAAT
ATACACACTTATAAACTACAGAAAAGCAATTGCTATATACTACATTCTTTTATTTTGAAAAAAATATTTG
AAATATTATATTACTACTAATTAATGATAATTATTATATATATATCAAAGGTAGAAGCAGAAACTTACCT
GCTCAGGATCATACACCTTTGAAGTCATCTGCAGTTATGTCGACGGATCCGGTCGCTTATTGATTGTTTT
CTCTCTCCGATGGATGCGAATAAACGAAAATCGAAGGTTGCGGGAGAGAGACGCAGCGACGAGGGGATTC
CAAAGTCAGATGGATCCTAGCCTATTTATAGTCCAAAGTTATACTTTGTCAACTCAGGTAAATTTACAAT
TCTCGGTAAATTACAATTTTGGGCTTTAACTGTTTCCAATTTTCTATTTTTTACCCTTTCCTTTTTTTTA
AATAAAGGAAATAAATCTGAACCGACGCTTAATGAGCCGGGTTTGGTCCAACGGGTGGGGATTCGAGTGT
TGGAACGCGTTCGGAATTCGGCATGATCAAGCTTGTACCCAATTCGCCCTATAGTGAGTCGTATTACAAT
TCACTGGCCGTCGTTTTACAACGTCGTGACTGGGAAAACCCTGGCGTTACCCAACTTAATCGCCTTGCAG
CACATCCCCCTTTCGCCAGCTGGCGTAATAGCGAAGAGGCCCGCACCGATCGCCCTTCCCAACAGTTGCG
CAGCCTGAATGGCGAATGGG
[124 nt withheld, positions 4221-4344]
C
[91 nt withheld, positions 4346-4436]
A
[49 nt withheld, positions 4438-4486]
CCTTTGACGTTGGAGTCCACGTTCTTT
[37 nt withheld, positions 4514-4550]
ACCCTATCTCGGTCTATTCTTTTGATTTATAAGGGATTTTGCCGATTTCGGCCTATTGGTTAAAAAATGA
GCTGATTTAACAAAAATTTAACGCGAATTTTAACAAAATATTAACGCTTACAATTTAGGTGGCACTTTTC
GGGGAAATGTGCGCGGAACCCCTATTTGTTTATTTTTCTAAATACATTCAAATATGTATCCGCTCATGAG
ACAATAACCCTGATAAATGCTTCAATAATATTGAAAAAGGAAGAGTATGAGTATTCAACATTTCCGTGTC
GCCCTTATTCCCTTTTTTGCGGCATTTTGCCTTCCTGTTTTTGCTCACCCAGAAACGCTGGTGAAAGTAA
AAGATGCTGAAGATCAGTTGGGTGCACGAGTGGGTTACATCGAACTGGATCTCAACAGCGGTAAGATCCT
TGAGAGTTTTCGCCCCGAAGAACGTTTTCCAATGATGAGCACTTTTAAAGTTCTGCTATGTGGCGCGGTA
TTATCCCGTATTGACGCCGGGCAAGAGCAACTCGGTCGCCGCATACACTATTCTCAGAATGACTTGGTTG
AGTACTCACCAGTCACAGAAAAGCATCTTACGGATGGCATGACAGTAAGAGAATTATGCAGTGCTGCCAT
AACCATGAGTGATAACACTGCGGCCAACTTACTTCTGACAACGATCGGAGGACCGAAGGAGCTAACCGCT
TTTTTGCACAACATGGGGGATCATGTAACTCGCCTTGATCGTTGGGAACCGGAGCTGAATGAAGCCATAC
CAAACGACGAGCGTGACACCACGATGCCTGTAGCAATGGCAACAACGTTGCGCAAACTATTAACTGGCGA
ACTACTTACTCTAGCTTCCCGGCAACAATTAATAGACTGGATGGAGGCGGATAAAGTTGCAGGACCACTT
CTGCGCTCGGCCCTTCCGGCTGGCTGGTTTATTGCTGATAAATCTGGAGCCGGTGAGCGTGGGTCTCGCG
GTATCATTGCAGCACTGGGGCCAGATGGTAAGCCCTCCCGTATCGTAGTTATCTACACGACGGGGAGTCA
GGCAACTATGGATGAACGAAATAGACAGATCGCTGAGATAGGTGCCTCACTGATTAAGCATTGGTAACTG
TCAGACCAAGTTTACTCATATATACTTTAGATTGATTTAAAACTTCATTTTTAATTTAAAAGGATCTAGG
TGAAGATCCTTTTTGATAATCTCATGACCAAAATCCCTTAACGTGAGTTTTCGTTCCACTGAGCGTCAGA
CCCCGTAGAAAAGATCAAAGGATCTTCTTGAGATCCTTTTTTTCTGCGCGTAATCTGCTGCTTGCAAACA
AAAAAACCACCGCTACCAGCGGTGGTTTGTTTGCCGGATCAAGAGCTACCAACTCTTTTTCCGAAGGTAA
CTGGCTTCAGCAGAGCGCAGATACCAAATACTGTTCTTCTAGTGTAGCCGTAGTTAGGCCACCACTTCAA
GAACTCTGTAGCACCGCCTACATACCTCGCTCTGCTAATCCTGTTACCAGTGGCTGCTGCCAGTGGCGAT
AAGTCGTGTCTTACCGGGTTGGACTCAAGACGATAGTTACCGGATAAGGCGCAGCGGTCGGGCTGAACGG
GGGGTTCGTGCACACAGCCCAGCTTGGAGCGAACGACCTACACCGAACTGAGATACCTACAGCGTGAGCT
ATGAGAAAGCGCCACGCTTCCCGAAGGGAGAAAGGCGGACAGGTATCCGGTAAGCGGCAGGGTCGGAACA
GGAGAGCGCACGAGGGAGCTTCCAGGGGGAAACGCCTGGTATCTTTATAGTCCTGTCGGGTTTCGCCACC
TCTGACTTGAGCGTCGATTTTTGTGATGCTCGTCAGGGGGGCGGAGCCTATGGAAAAACGCCAGCAACGC
GGCCTTTTTACGGTTCCTGGCCTTTTGCTGGCCTTTTGCTCACATGTTCTTTCCTGCGTTATCCCCTGAT
TCTGTGGATAACCGTATTACCGCCTTTGAGTGAGCTGATACCGCTCGCCGCAGCCGAACGACCGAGCGCA
GCGAGTCAGTGAGCGAGGAAGCGGAAGAGCGCCCAATACGCAAACCGCCTCTCCCCGCGCGTTGGCCGAT
TCATTAATGCAGCTGGCACGACAGGTTTCCCGACTGGAAAGCGGGCAGTGAGCGCAACGCAATTAATGTG
AGTTAGCTCACTCATTAGGCACCCCAGGCTTTACACTTTATGCTTCCGGCTCGTATGTTGTGTGGAATTG
TGAGCGGATAACAATTTCACACAGGAAACAGCTATGACCATGATTACGCCAAGCTCGAAATTAACCCTCA
CTAAAGGGAACAAAAGCTGGAGCTCAGAGAAATGTTCTGGCACCTGCACTTGCACTGGGGACAGCCTATT
TTGCTAGTTTGTTTTGTTTCGTTTTGTTTTGATGGAGAGCGTATGTTAGTACTATCGATTCACACAAAAA
ACCAACACACAGATGTAATGAAAATAAAGATATTTTATTGATCTAGTAACATAGATGACACCGCGCGCGA
TAATTTATCCTAGTTTGCGCGCTATATTTTGTTTTCTATCGCGTATTAAATGTATAATTGCGGGACTCTA
ATCATAAAAACCCATCTCATAAATAACGTCATGCATTACATGTTAATTATTACATGCTTAACGTAATTCA
ACAGAAATTATATGATAATCGTCGCAAGACCGGCAACAGGATTCAATCTTAAGAAACTTTATTGCCAAA
Features (pLannotate 1.2.2; 24 found; start..end, strand, type, name):
     20..1590    -  CDS            luciferase (fragment): firefly luciferase; luc+; enhanced luc+ version of the luciferase gene
   1589..1777    -  intron         IV2 intron: modified second intron of the potato ST-LS1 gene (Vancanneyt et al., 1990)
   1777..1861    -  CDS            luciferase (fragment): firefly luciferase; luc+; enhanced luc+ version of the luciferase gene
   1872..2051    -  promoter       NOS promoter: nopaline synthase promoter
   2065..2156    -  misc_feature   pause site: RNA polymerase II transcriptional pause signal from the human α2 globin gene
   2170..2218    -  polyA_signal   poly(A) signal: synthetic polyadenylation signal
   2230..2389    -  polyA_signal   CaMV poly(A) signal (fragment): cauliflower mosaic virus polyadenylation signal
   2466..2540    -  CDS            DREB2A (fragment): DRE2A_ARATH - Also known as ERF045. Experimental evidence at protein level: Swiss-Prot protein existence level 1. Transcriptional activator that binds specifically to the DNA sequence 5'-[AG]CCGAC-3'. Binding to the C-repeat/DRE element mediates high salinity- and dehydration-inducible transcription. From Arabidopsis thaliana (Mouse-ear cress).
   2547..3452    -  CDS            LUCI_RENRE: Experimental evidence at protein level: Swiss-Prot protein existence level 1. Upon binding the substrate, the enzyme catalyzes an oxygenation, producing a very short-lived hydroperoxide that cyclizes into a dioxetanone structure, which collapses, releasing a CO(2) molecule. The spontaneous breakdown of the dioxetanone releases the energy (about 50 kcal/mole) that is necessary to generate the excited state of the coelenteramide product, which is the singlet form of the monoanion. In vivo the product undergoes the process of nonradiative energy transfer to an accessory protein, a green fluoresce
   3450..3638    -  intron         IV2 intron: modified second intron of the potato ST-LS1 gene (Vancanneyt et al., 1990)
   4038..4056    -  promoter       T7 promoter: promoter for bacteriophage T7 RNA polymerase
   4059..4216    +  CDS            lacZα (fragment): LacZα fragment of β-galactosidase; lacZ fragment
   4221..4649    +  rep_origin     f1 ori (sequence partly withheld): f1 bacteriophage origin of replication; arrow indicates direction of (+) strand synthesis
   4702..4806    +  promoter       AmpR promoter: bla
   4807..5667    +  CDS            AmpR: β-lactamase; bla; confers resistance to ampicillin, carbenicillin, and related antibiotics
   5838..6426    +  rep_origin     ori: high-copy-number ColE1/pMB1/pBR322/pUC origin of replication
   6609..6701    +  CDS            lacI (fragment): lac repressor; lacI; The lac repressor binds to the lac operator to inhibit transcription in E. coli. This inhibition can be relieved by adding lactose or isopropyl-β-D-thiogalactopyranoside (IPTG).
   6714..6735    +  protein_bind   CAP binding site: CAP binding activates transcription in the presence of cAMP. E. coli catabolite activator protein
   6750..6780    +  promoter       lac promoter: promoter for the E. coli lac operon
   6788..6804    +  protein_bind   lac operator: The lac repressor binds to the lac operator to inhibit transcription in E. coli. This inhibition can be relieved by adding lactose or isopropyl-β-D-thiogalactopyranoside (IPTG). lac repressor encoded by lacI
   6849..6867    +  promoter       T3 promoter: promoter for bacteriophage T3 RNA polymerase
   6886..6977    -  misc_feature   pause site: RNA polymerase II transcriptional pause signal from the human α2 globin gene
   6991..7039    -  polyA_signal   poly(A) signal: synthetic polyadenylation signal
   7040..13      -  terminator     NOS terminator (across the origin): nopaline synthase terminator and poly(A) signal
