[The description below was written by a language model from this plasmid's Addgene catalogue record and pLannotate feature annotations shown in this document.]
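Description:
LLP949 is a synthetic-biology dual-luciferase reporter plasmid built on pBluescript SK(+) and associated with work on CRISPRi-based gene circuits in plants. It is propagated in E. coli as a high-copy plasmid through the ColE1/pUC-type origin and selected with ampicillin via the β-lactamase gene. Residual backbone elements include the f1 origin, lacZα and lacI fragments, the lac promoter/operator, and flanking T7 and T3 promoters. No T-DNA borders or plant selection marker are annotated, which fits transient delivery into plant cells rather than Agrobacterium-mediated stable transformation, although the record does not state the delivery method.

The payload consists of two expression units in the same orientation. The test unit places Renilla luciferase under the engineered TCTP-SynPro-02 promoter. This promoter is not picked up by the automated annotation but presumably lies in the unannotated stretch upstream of the Rluc coding region. The Rluc reading frame is interrupted by the potato ST-LS1 IV2 intron, which restricts functional expression to eukaryotic cells capable of splicing. It carries a C-terminal PEST degradation tag, which corresponds to the short fragment annotated as matching Arabidopsis DREB2A. The tag shortens reporter half-life so that the signal tracks changes in promoter activity more closely. This unit ends with a CaMV poly(A) signal, followed by a synthetic poly(A) signal and an RNA polymerase II pause site that limit read-through into the neighbouring cassette.

The second unit is a normalisation control: the NOS promoter drives an intron-containing firefly luc+ gene, terminated by the NOS terminator plus the same synthetic poly(A)/pause insulation. The ratio of Renilla to firefly signal gives a measure of synthetic promoter output corrected for transfection efficiency, for example when testing repression of the promoter by CRISPRi components.
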