Addgene plasmid #239871: LLP949
Purpose: TCTP-SynPro-02 engineered promoter driving the expression of Renilla luciferase
Depositing lab: Ryan Lister. Depositing organization: University of Western Australia. Publication: CRISPRi-based circuits to control gene expression in plants. Khan MA, Herring G, Zhu JY, Oliva M, Fourie E, Johnston B, Zhang Z, Potter J, Pineda L, Pflueger J, Swain T, Pflueger C, Lloyd JPB, Secco D, Small I, Kidd BN, Lister R. Nat Biotechnol. 2025 Mar;43(3):416-430. doi: 10.1038/s41587-024-02236-w. Epub 2024 May 20. PubMed 38769424.
Backbone
  Vector backbone: pBluescript SK(+)
  Vector type: Synthetic Biology
Growth in bacteria
  Bacterial resistance: Ampicillin, 100 μg/mL
  Growth temperature: 30°C
  Growth strain: DH5alpha
  Copy number: High Copy
Gene/Insert
  Gene/Insert name: TCTP-SynPro-02::Rluc (alt name: Other genes: NOS::Fluc)
  Species: Synthetic
  Mutation: N/A
  Tag / fusion protein: PEST on C-terminus of Rluc (C terminal on insert)
  Cloning method: Restriction Enzyme; 5′ cloning site Unknown (unknown if destroyed)
Terms and licenses: Academic/Nonprofit Terms; Industry Terms: Not Available to Industry
How to cite: LLP949 was a gift from Ryan Lister (Addgene plasmid # 239871 ; http://n2t.net/addgene:239871 ; RRID:Addgene_239871)
